Addgene plasmid #216959: pET26b(modified)-B-Lg
Purpose: Expression of GvpB-Linker-Large BiT
Depositing lab: George Lu. Depositing organization: Rice University. Publication: Elucidating the assembly of gas vesicles by systematic protein-protein interaction analysis. Iburg M, Anderson AP, Wong VT, Anton ED, He A, Lu GJ. EMBO J. 2024 Oct;43(19):4156-4172. doi: 10.1038/s44318-024-00178-2. Epub 2024 Sep 3. PubMed 39227754.
Backbone
  Vector backbone: pET26b
  Vector type: Bacterial Expression
Growth in bacteria
  Bacterial resistance: Spectinomycin, 50 μg/mL
  Growth temperature: 30°C
  Growth strain: DH5alpha
  Copy number: Low Copy
Gene/Insert
  Gene/Insert name: GvpB-Linker-Large BiT (alt name: GvpA2)
  Species: Synthetic; Priestia megaterium
  Tag / fusion protein: Split Nanoluciferase LargeBiT-FLAG (C terminal on insert)
  Cloning method: Gibson Cloning
Terms and licenses: Academic/Nonprofit Terms; Industry Terms: Not Available to Industry
Depositor comments: Please visit https://www.biorxiv.org/content/10.1101/2023.07.23.550228v1 for bioRxiv preprint.
How to cite: pET26b(modified)-B-Lg was a gift from George Lu (Addgene plasmid # 216959 ; http://n2t.net/addgene:216959 ; RRID:Addgene_216959)
