[The description below was written by a language model from this plasmid's Addgene catalogue record and pLannotate feature annotations shown in this document.]
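Description:
pET26b(modified)-B-Lg is a 6.2 kb bacterial expression plasmid built on a modified pET26b backbone for T7-driven production of a gas vesicle protein fused to one half of a split luciferase. The modification is evident in the feature table. Instead of the usual pET26b marker and origin, the plasmid carries the aadA (SmR) gene, which confers spectinomycin/streptomycin resistance. It also has a CloDF13 origin, annotated as two fragments and followed by a short RSF ori-like fragment. CloDF13 is compatible with other common origins, so the plasmid can coexist in E. coli with plasmids of other replicon types. The record lists it as low copy with spectinomycin selection. The bom site, rop, tetracycline-resistance gene fragments and an f1 origin are backbone remnants and are not functional payload.

The expression cassette consists of a T7 promoter with an adjacent lac operator, the T7 gene 10 ribosome binding site, the fusion coding sequence and a T7 terminator. A plasmid-borne lacI gene under its own promoter provides repression. Expression therefore requires a host supplying T7 RNA polymerase and is inducible with IPTG. The insert encodes GvpB (also called GvpA2), the GvpA-type structural shell protein of Priestia (Bacillus) megaterium gas vesicles. It is joined through a linker to the Large BiT fragment of NanoLuc, annotated as an Nluc fragment, with a C-terminal FLAG tag according to the catalogue entry. The FLAG tag is not separately annotated in the feature table. The short SET1 fragment hit just before the terminator is probably leftover vector sequence.

Large BiT regains luciferase activity only when it is complemented by the small fragment of the enzyme. The associated publication, a systematic protein-protein interaction analysis of gas vesicle assembly, suggests the construct is meant for split-luciferase assays, presumably co-expressed with partner proteins carrying the complementary fragment on a compatible plasmid.
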