Features (pLannotate 1.2.2; 21 found; start..end, strand, type, name):
     13..441     +  rep_origin     f1 ori (sequence partly withheld): f1 bacteriophage origin of replication; arrow indicates direction of (+) strand synthesis
    494..551     +  promoter       AmpR promoter (fragment): bla
    560..1351    -  CDS            SmR: aminoglycoside adenylyltransferase (Murphy, 1985); aadA; confers resistance to spectinomycin and streptomycin
   1473..1570    +  rep_origin     CloDF13 ori (fragment): Plasmids containing the CloDF13 (CDF) origin of replication can be propagated in E. coli cells that contain additional plasmids with compatible origins.
   1595..2276    +  rep_origin     CloDF13 ori (fragment): Plasmids containing the CloDF13 (CDF) origin of replication can be propagated in E. coli cells that contain additional plasmids with compatible origins.
   2324..2457    +  rep_origin     RSF ori (fragment): Plasmids containing the RSF 1030 origin of replication can be propagated in E. coli cells that contain additional plasmids with compatible origins.
   2462..2601    -  misc_feature   bom: basis of mobility region from pBR322
   2703..2894    -  CDS            rop: Rop protein, which maintains plasmids at low copy number; rop
   2911..3291    +  CDS            YPB1_ECOLX: Protein predicted: Swiss-Prot protein existence level 4. From Escherichia coli.
   3363..3654    -  CDS            TcR (fragment): tetracycline efflux protein; tet; confers resistance to tetracycline
   3669..3690    -  protein_bind   CAP binding site: CAP binding activates transcription in the presence of cAMP. E. coli catabolite activator protein
   3703..4785    -  CDS            lacI: lac repressor; lacI; The lac repressor binds to the lac operator to inhibit transcription in E. coli. This inhibition can be relieved by adding lactose or isopropyl-β-D-thiogalactopyranoside (IPTG).
   4786..4863    -  promoter       lacI promoter: lacI
   4871..5150    -  CDS            TcR (fragment): tetracycline efflux protein; tet; confers resistance to tetracycline
   5172..5190    +  promoter       T7 promoter: promoter for bacteriophage T7 RNA polymerase
   5191..5215    +  protein_bind   lac operator: The lac repressor binds to the lac operator to inhibit transcription in E. coli. This inhibition can be relieved by adding lactose or isopropyl-β-D-thiogalactopyranoside (IPTG). lac repressor encoded by lacI
   5230..5252    +  RBS            RBS: efficient ribosome binding site from bacteriophage T7 gene 10 (Olins and Rangwala, 1989)
   5260..5523    +  CDS            gvpB: GVPB_BACME - Protein inferred from homology: Swiss-Prot protein existence level 3. Gas vesicles are small, hollow, gas filled protein structures that are found in several microbial planktonic microorganisms. They allow the positioning of the organism at the favorable depth for growth. GvpA type proteins form the essential core of the structure. From Bacillus megaterium.
   5578..6049    +  CDS            Nluc (fragment): NanoLuc® luciferase human codon-optimized
   6114..6163    +  CDS            SET1 (fragment): solubility-enhancement tag derived from T7 phage gene 10B
   6171..6218    +  terminator     T7 terminator: transcription terminator for bacteriophage T7 RNA polymerase
>Addgene plasmid #216959 | pET26b(modified)-B-Lg | addgene full sequence | sequence record 445239 | Addgene NGS Result
TTGGCGAATGGG
[124 nt withheld, positions 13-136]
C
[91 nt withheld, positions 138-228]
A
[49 nt withheld, positions 230-278]
CCTTTGACGTTGGAGTCCACGTTCTTT
[37 nt withheld, positions 306-342]
ACCCTATCTCGGTCTATTCTTTTGATTTATAAGGGATTTTGCCGATTTCGGCCTATTGGTTAAAAAATGA
GCTGATTTAACAAAAATTTAACGCGAATTTTAACAAAATATTAACGCTTACAATTTAGGTGGCACTTTTC
GGGGAAATGTGCGCGGAACCCCTATTTGTTTATTTTTCTAAATACATTCAAATATGTATCCGCTCATGAA
TTAATTCTTATTTGCCGACTACCTTGGTGATCTCGCCTTTCACGTAGTGGACAAATTCTTCCAACTGATC
TGCGCGCGAGGCCAAGCGATCTTCTTCTTGTCCAAGATAAGCCTGTCTAGCTTCAAGTATGACGGGCTGA
TACTGGGCCGGCAGGCGCTCCATTGCCCAGTCGGCAGCGACATCCTTCGGCGCGATTTTGCCGGTTACTG
CGCTGTACCAAATGCGGGACAACGTAAGCACTACATTTCGCTCATCGCCAGCCCAGTCGGGCGGCGAGTT
CCATAGCGTTAAGGTTTCATTTAGCGCCTCAAATAGATCCTGTTCAGGAACCGGATCAAAGAGTTCCTCC
GCCGCTGGACCTACCAAGGCAACGCTATGTTCTCTTGCTTTTGTCAGCAAGATAGCCAGATCAATGTCGA
TCGTGGCTGGCTCGAAGATACCTGCAAGAATGTCATTGCGCTGCCATTCTCCAAATTGCAGTTCGCGCTT
AGCTGGATAACGCCACGGAATGATGTCGTCGTGCACAACAATGGTGACTTCTACAGCGCGGAGAATCTCG
CTCTCTCCAGGGGAAGCCGAAGTTTCCAAAAGGTCGTTGATCAAAGCTCGCCGCGTTGTTTCATCAAGCC
TTACGGTCACCGTAACCAGCAAATCAATATCACTGTGTGGCTTCAGGCCGCCATCCACTGCGGAGCCGTA
CAAATGTACGGCCAGCAACGTCGGTTCGAGATGGCGCTCGATGACGCCAACTACCTCTGATAGTTGAGTC
GATACTTCGGCGATCACCGCTTCCCTCATAACACCCCTTGTATTACTGTTTATGTAAGCAGACAGTTTTA
TTGTTCATGACCAAAATCCCTTAACGTGAGTTTTCGTTCCACTGAGCGTCAGACCCCGTAGAAAAGATCA
AAGGATCTTCGATCAAAGGATCTTCTTGAGATCCTTTTTTTCTGCGCGTAATCTTTTGCCCTGTAAACGA
AAAAACCACCTGGGGAGGTGGTTTGATCGAAGGTTAAGCAGTTCCCCAACTGACTTAACCTTCGAAAAAA
CCACCTGGGGAGGTGGTTTGATCGAAGGTTAAGTCAGTTGGGGAACTGCTTAACCGTGGTAACTGGCTTT
CGCAGAGCACAGCAACCAAATCTGTCCTTCCAGTGTAGCCGGACTTTGGCGCACACTTCAAGAGCAACCG
CGTGTTTAGCTAAACAAATCCTCTGCGAACTCCCAGTTACCAATGGCTGCTGCCAGTGGCGTTTTACCGT
GCTTTTCCGGGTTGGACTCAAGTGAACAGTTACCGGATAAGGCGCAGCAGTCGGGCTGAACGGGGAGTTC
TTGCTTACAGCCCAGCTTGGAGCGAACGACCTACACCGAGCCGAGATACCAGTGTGTGAGCTATGAGAAA
GCGCCACACTTCCCGTAAGGGAGAAAGGCGGAACAGGTATCCGGTAAACGGCAGGGTCGGAACAGGAGAG
CGCAAGAGGGAGCGACCCGCCGGAAACGGTGGGGATCTTTAAGTCCTGTCGGGTTTCGCCCGTACTGTCA
GATTCATGGTTGAGCCTCACGGCTCCCACAGATGCACCGGAAAAGCGTCTGTTTATGTGAACTCTGGCAG
GAGGGCGGAGCCTATGGAAAAACGCCACCGGCGCGGCCCTGCTGTTTTGCCTCACATGTTAGTCCCCTGC
TTATCCACGGAATCTGTGGGTAACTTTGTATGTGTCCGCAGCGCAACGCCAGCAACGCGGCCTTTTTACG
GTTCCTGGCCTTTTGCTGGCCTTTTGCTCACATGTTCTTTCCTGCGTTATCCCCTGATTCTGTGGATAAC
CGTATTACCGCCTTTGAGTGAGCTGATACCGCTCGCCGCAGCCGAACGACCGAGCGCAGCGAGTCAGTGA
GCGAGGAAGCGGAAGAGCGCCTGATGCGGTATTTTCTCCTTACGCATCTGTGCGGTATTTCACACCGCAA
TGGTGCACTCTCAGTACAATCTGCTCTGATGCCGCATAGTTAAGCCAGTATACACTCCGCTATCGCTACG
TGACTGGGTCATGGCTGCGCCCCGACACCCGCCAACACCCGCTGACGCGCCCTGACGGGCTTGTCTGCTC
CCGGCATCCGCTTACAGACAAGCTGTGACCGTCTCCGGGAGCTGCATGTGTCAGAGGTTTTCACCGTCAT
CACCGAAACGCGCGAGGCAGCTGCGGTAAAGCTCATCAGCGTGGTCGTGAAGCGATTCACAGATGTCTGC
CTGTTCATCCGCGTCCAGCTCGTTGAGTTTCTCCAGAAGCGTTAATGTCTGGCTTCTGATAAAGCGGGCC
ATGTTAAGGGCGGTTTTTTCCTGTTTGGTCACTGATGCCTCCGTGTAAGGGGGATTTCTGTTCATGGGGG
TAATGATACCGATGAAACGAGAGAGGATGCTCACGATACGGGTTACTGATGATGAACATGCCCGGTTACT
GGAACGTTGTGAGGGTAAACAACTGGCGGTATGGATGCGGCGGGACCAGAGAAAAATCACTCAGGGTCAA
TGCCAGCGCTTCGTTAATACAGATGTAGGTGTTCCACAGGGTAGCCAGCAGCATCCTGCGATGCAGATCC
GGAACATAATGGTGCAGGGCGCTGACTTCCGCGTTTCCAGACTTTACGAAACACGGAAACCGAAGACCAT
TCATGTTGTTGCTCAGGTCGCAGACGTTTTGCAGCAGCAGTCGCTTCACGTTCGCTCGCGTATCGGTGAT
TCATTCTGCTAACCAGTAAGGCAACCCCGCCAGCCTAGCCGGGTCCTCAACGACAGGAGCACGATCATGC
GCACCCGTGGGGCCGCCATGCCGGCGATAATGGCCTGCTTCTCGCCGAAACGTTTGGTGGCGGGACCAGT
GACGAAGGCTTGAGCGAGGGCGTGCAAGATTCCGAATACCGCAAGCGACAGGCCGATCATCGTCGCGCTC
CAGCGAAAGCGGTCCTCGCCGAAAATGACCCAGAGCGCTGCCGGCACCTGTCCTACGAGTTGCATGATAA
AGAAGACAGTCATAAGTGCGGCGACGATAGTCATGCCCCGCGCCCACCGGAAGGAGCTGACTGGGTTGAA
GGCTCTCAAGGGCATCGGTCGAGATCCCGGTGCCTAATGAGTGAGCTAACTTACATTAATTGCGTTGCGC
TCACTGCCCGCTTTCCAGTCGGGAAACCTGTCGTGCCAGCTGCATTAATGAATCGGCCAACGCGCGGGGA
GAGGCGGTTTGCGTATTGGGCGCCAGGGTGGTTTTTCTTTTCACCAGTGAGACGGGCAACAGCTGATTGC
CCTTCACCGCCTGGCCCTGAGAGAGTTGCAGCAAGCGGTCCACGCTGGTTTGCCCCAGCAGGCGAAAATC
CTGTTTGATGGTGGTTAACGGCGGGATATAACATGAGCTGTCTTCGGTATCGTCGTATCCCACTACCGAG
ATATCCGCACCAACGCGCAGCCCGGACTCGGTAATGGCGCGCATTGCGCCCAGCGCCATCTGATCGTTGG
CAACCAGCATCGCAGTGGGAACGATGCCCTCATTCAGCATTTGCATGGTTTGTTGAAAACCGGACATGGC
ACTCCAGTCGCCTTCCCGTTCCGCTATCGGCTGAATTTGATTGCGAGTGAGATATTTATGCCAGCCAGCC
AGACGCAGACGCGCCGAGACAGAACTTAATGGGCCCGCTAACAGCGCGATTTGCTGGTGACCCAATGCGA
CCAGATGCTCCACGCCCAGTCGCGTACCGTCTTCATGGGAGAAAATAATACTGTTGATGGGTGTCTGGTC
AGAGACATCAAGAAATAACGCCGGAACATTAGTGCAGGCAGCTTCCACAGCAATGGCATCCTGGTCATCC
AGCGGATAGTTAATGATCAGCCCACTGACGCGTTGCGCGAGAAGATTGTGCACCGCCGCTTTACAGGCTT
CGACGCCGCTTCGTTCTACCATCGACACCACCACGCTGGCACCCAGTTGATCGGCGCGAGATTTAATCGC
CGCGACAATTTGCGACGGCGCGTGCAGGGCCAGACTGGAGGTGGCAACGCCAATCAGCAACGACTGTTTG
CCCGCCAGTTGTTGTGCCACGCGGTTGGGAATGTAATTCAGCTCCGCCATCGCCGCTTCCACTTTTTCCC
GCGTTTTCGCAGAAACGTGGCTGGCCTGGTTCACCACGCGGGAAACGGTCTGATAAGAGACACCGGCATA
CTCTGCGACATCGTATAACGTTACTGGTTTCACATTCACCACCCTGAATTGACTCTCTTCCGGGCGCTAT
CATGCCATACCGCGAAAGGTTTTGCGCCATTCGATGGTGTCCGGGATCTCGACGCTCTCCCTTATGCGAC
TCCTGCATTAGGAAGCAGCCCAGTAGTAGGTTGAGGCCGTTGAGCACCGCCGCCGCAAGGAATGGTGCAT
GCAAGGAGATGGCGCCCAACAGTCCCCCGGCCACGGGGCCTGCCACCATACCCACGCCGAAACAAGCGCT
CATGAGCCCGAAGTGGCGAGCCCGATCTTCCCCATCGGTGATGTCGGCGATATAGGCGCCAGCAACCGCA
CCTGTGGCGCCGGTGATGCCGGCCACGATGCGTCCGGCGTAGAGGATCGAGATCTCGATCCCGCGAAATT
AATACGACTCACTATAGGGGAATTGTGAGCGGATAACAATTCCCCTCTAGAAATAATTTTGTTTAACTTT
AAGAAGGAGATATACATATGTCTATTCAAAAAAGTACTAATAGTTCAAGTTTAGCAGAAGTCATTGACCG
TATTTTAGATAAAGGAATTGTTATTGATGCTTTTGCAAGAGTTTCTGTTGTAGGAATTGAAATTTTAACG
ATTGAAGCGCGAGTGGTTATTGCCAGTGTTGATACATGGTTACGCTATGCAGAAGCAGTAGGGCTTCTTC
GTGACGACGTAGAAGAAAACGGTCTTCCTGAACGTTCAAATTCAAGTGAAGGGCAGCCGCGTTTTAGTAT
TGTTTCTCAAGGCAGTTCAGGTGGTGGCGGGAGCGGAGGTGGAGGCTCGAGCGGTGTCTTCACACTCGAA
GATTTCGTTGGGGACTGGGAACAGACAGCCGCCTACAACCTGGACCAAGTCCTTGAACAGGGAGGTGTGT
CCAGTTTGCTGCAGAATCTCGCCGTGTCCGTAACTCCGATCCAAAGGATTGTCCGGAGCGGTGAAAATGC
CCTGAAGATCGACATCCATGTCATCATCCCGTATGAAGGTCTGAGCGCCGACCAAATGGCCCAGATCGAA
GAGGTGTTTAAGGTGGTGTACCCTGTGGATGATCATCACTTTAAGGTGATCCTGCCCTATGGCACACTGG
TAATCGACGGGGTTACGCCGAACATGCTGAACTATTTCGGACGGCCGTATGAAGGCATCGCCGTGTTCGA
CGGCAAAAAGATCACTGTAACAGGGACCCTGTGGAACGGCAACAAAATTATCGACGAGCGCCTGATCACC
CCCGACGGCTCCATGCTGTTCCGAGTAACCATCAACGATTATAAAGATGATGATGATAAAAGCTGAGGCT
GTTTTGGCGGATGAGAGAAGATTGAGATCCGGCTGCTAACAAAGCCCGAAAGGAAGCTGAGTTGGCTGCT
GCCACCGCTGAGCAATAACTAGCATAACCCCTTGGGGCCTCTAAACGGGTCTTGAGGGGTTTTTTGCTGA
AAGGAGGAACTATATCCGGA
